LOCUS       Exported 3362 bp ds-DNA circular SYN 13-MAY-2021
DEFINITION  Provides the LexA Binding Domain fused to SRDX Transcriptional
            Repressor as a level 0 GoldenBraid part.
ACCESSION   .
VERSION     .
KEYWORDS    pLexA::SRDX (GB0732)
SOURCE      synthetic DNA construct
  ORGANISM  synthetic DNA construct
REFERENCE   1 (bases 1 to 3362)
  AUTHORS   Sarrion-Perdigones A, Vazquez-Vilar M, Palaci J, Castelijns B,
            Forment J, Ziarsolo P, Blanca J, Granell A, Orzaez D
  TITLE     GoldenBraid 2.0: a comprehensive DNA assembly framework for plant
            synthetic biology.
  JOURNAL   Plant Physiol. 2013 Jul;162(3):1618-31.
  PUBMED    23669743
REFERENCE   2 (bases 1 to 3362)
  AUTHORS   .
  TITLE     Direct Submission
  JOURNAL   Exported May 13, 2021 from SnapGene Server 1.1.58
            http://www.snapgene.com
FEATURES             Location/Qualifiers
     source          1..3362
                     /organism="synthetic DNA construct"
                     /mol_type="other DNA"
     CDS             6..257
                     /codon_start=1
                     /gene="lexA (truncated)"
                     /product="DNA-binding domain of E. coli LexA"
                     /label=LexA BD
                     /note="binds the 16-bp palindromic sequence
                     5'-CTGTATATATATACAG-3'"
                     /translation="MKALTARQQEVFDLIRDHISQTGMPPTRAEIAQRLGFRSPNAAEE
                     HLKALARKGVIEIVSGASRGIRLLQEEEEGLPLVGRVAA"
     promoter        complement(413..431)
                     /label=SP6 promoter
                     /note="promoter for bacteriophage SP6 RNA polymerase"
     primer_bind     complement(414..431)
                     /label=SP6
                     /note="SP6 promoter, forward primer"
     primer_bind     complement(449..465)
                     /label=M13 rev
                     /note="common sequencing primer, one of multiple similar
                     variants"
     primer_bind     complement(449..465)
                     /label=M13 Reverse
                     /note="In lacZ gene. Also called M13-rev"
     primer_bind     complement(462..484)
                     /label=M13/pUC Reverse
                     /note="In lacZ gene"
     protein_bind    473..489
                     /label=lac operator
                     /bound_moiety="lac repressor encoded by lacI"
                     /note="The lac repressor binds to the lac operator to
                     inhibit transcription in E. coli. This inhibition can be
                     relieved by adding lactose or
                     isopropyl-beta-D-thiogalactopyranoside (IPTG)."
     promoter        complement(497..527)
                     /label=lac promoter
                     /note="promoter for the E. coli lac operon"
     protein_bind    542..563
                     /label=CAP binding site
                     /bound_moiety="E. coli catabolite activator protein"
                     /note="CAP binding activates transcription in the presence
                     of cAMP."
     primer_bind     complement(680..697)
                     /label=L4440
                     /note="L4440 vector, forward primer"
     rep_origin      complement(851..1439)
                     /direction=LEFT
                     /label=ori
                     /note="high-copy-number ColE1/pMB1/pBR322/pUC origin of
                     replication"
     primer_bind     complement(931..950)
                     /label=pBR322ori-F
                     /note="pBR322 origin, forward primer"
     CDS             complement(1610..2470)
                     /codon_start=1
                     /gene="bla"
                     /product="beta-lactamase"
                     /label=AmpR
                     /note="confers resistance to ampicillin, carbenicillin, and
                     related antibiotics"
                     /translation="MSIQHFRVALIPFFAAFCLPVFAHPETLVKVKDAEDQLGARVGYI
                     ELDLNSGKILESFRPEERFPMMSTFKVLLCGAVLSRIDAGQEQLGRRIHYSQNDLVEYS
                     PVTEKHLTDGMTVRELCSAAITMSDNTAANLLLTTIGGPKELTAFLHNMGDHVTRLDRW
                     EPELNEAIPNDERDTTMPVAMATTLRKLLTGELLTLASRQQLIDWMEADKVAGPLLRSA
                     LPAGWFIADKSGAGERGPRGIIAALGPDGKPSRIVVIYTTGSQATMDERNRQIAEIGAS
                     LIKHW"
     primer_bind     2233..2252
                     /label=Amp-R
                     /note="Ampicillin resistance gene, reverse primer"
     promoter        complement(2471..2575)
                     /gene="bla"
                     /label=AmpR promoter
     rep_origin      complement(2653..3108)
                     /direction=LEFT
                     /label=f1 ori
                     /note="f1 bacteriophage origin of replication; arrow
                     indicates direction of (+) strand synthesis"
     primer_bind     complement(2790..2811)
                     /label=F1ori-F
                     /note="F1 origin, forward primer"
     primer_bind     3002..3021
                     /label=F1ori-R
                     /note="F1 origin, reverse primer"
     primer_bind     3234..3256
                     /label=M13/pUC Forward
                     /note="In lacZ gene"
     primer_bind     3248..3265
                     /label=M13 Forward
                     /note="In lacZ gene. Also called M13-F20 or M13 (-21)
                     Forward"
     primer_bind     3249..3265
                     /label=M13 fwd
                     /note="common sequencing primer, one of multiple similar
                     variants"
     primer_bind     3272..3291
                     /label=T7
                     /note="T7 promoter, forward primer"
     promoter        3272..3290
                     /label=T7 promoter
                     /note="promoter for bacteriophage T7 RNA polymerase"
     regulatory      3321..3330
                     /regulatory_class="other"
                     /note="vertebrate consensus sequence for strong initiation
                     of translation (Kozak, 1987)"
     regulatory      3325..3334
                     /regulatory_class="other"
                     /note="vertebrate consensus sequence for strong initiation
                     of translation (Kozak, 1987)"
ORIGIN
        1 ctcgaatgaa agcgttaacg gccaggcaac aagaggtgtt tgatctcatc cgtgatcaca
       61 tcagccagac aggtatgccg ccgacgcgtg cggaaatcgc gcagcgtttg gggttccgtt
      121 ccccaaacgc ggctgaagaa catctgaagg cgctggcacg caaaggcgtt attgaaattg
      181 tttccggcgc atcacgcggg attcgtctgt tgcaggaaga ggaagaaggg ttgccgctgg
      241 taggtcgtgt ggctgccggt gaaccggagc cacttgatct tgatcttgaa cttagacttg
      301 gttttgctta ggcttcgaga ccactcatcg cccatcacta gtgaattcgc ggccgcctgc
      361 aggtcgacca tatgggagag ctcccaacgc gttggatgca tagcttgagt attctatagt
      421 gtcacctaaa tagcttggcg taatcatggt catagctgtt tcctgtgtga aattgttatc
      481 cgctcacaat tccacacaac atacgagccg gaagcataaa gtgtaaagcc tggggtgcct
      541 aatgagtgag ctaactcaca ttaattgcgt tgcgctcact gcccgctttc cagtcgggaa
      601 acctgtcgtg ccagctgcat taatgaatcg gccaacgcgc ggggagaggc ggtttgcgta
      661 ttgggcgctc ttccgcttcc tcgctcactg actcgctgcg ctcggtcgtt cggctgcggc
      721 gagcggtatc agctcactca aaggcggtaa tacggttatc cacagaatca ggggataacg
      781 caggaaagaa catgtgagca aaaggccagc aaaaggccag gaaccgtaaa aaggccgcgt
      841 tgctggcgtt tttccatagg ctccgccccc ctgacgagca tcacaaaaat cgacgctcaa
      901 gtcagaggtg gcgaaacccg acaggactat aaagatacca ggcgtttccc cctggaagct
      961 ccctcgtgcg ctctcctgtt ccgaccctgc cgcttaccgg atacctgtcc gcctttctcc
     1021 cttcgggaag cgtggcgctt tctcatagct cacgctgtag gtatctcagt tcggtgtagg
     1081 tcgttcgctc caagctgggc tgtgtgcacg aaccccccgt tcagcccgac cgctgcgcct
     1141 tatccggtaa ctatcgtctt gagtccaacc cggtaagaca cgacttatcg ccactggcag
     1201 cagccactgg taacaggatt agcagagcga ggtatgtagg cggtgctaca gagttcttga
     1261 agtggtggcc taactacggc tacactagaa gaacagtatt tggtatctgc gctctgctga
     1321 agccagttac cttcggaaaa agagttggta gctcttgatc cggcaaacaa accaccgctg
     1381 gtagcggtgg tttttttgtt tgcaagcagc agattacgcg cagaaaaaaa ggatctcaag
     1441 aagatccttt gatcttttct acggggtctg acgctcagtg gaacgaaaac tcacgttaag
     1501 ggattttggt catgagatta tcaaaaagga tcttcaccta gatcctttta aattaaaaat
     1561 gaagttttaa atcaatctaa agtatatatg agtaaacttg gtctgacagt taccaatgct
     1621 taatcagtga ggcacctatc tcagcgatct gtctatttcg ttcatccata gttgcctgac
     1681 tccccgtcgt gtagataact acgatacggg agggcttacc atctggcccc agtgctgcaa
     1741 tgataccgcg aggcccacgc tcaccggctc cagatttatc agcaataaac cagccagccg
     1801 gaagggccga gcgcagaagt ggtcctgcaa ctttatccgc ctccatccag tctattaatt
     1861 gttgccggga agctagagta agtagttcgc cagttaatag tttgcgcaac gttgttgcca
     1921 ttgctacagg catcgtggtg tcacgctcgt cgtttggtat ggcttcattc agctccggtt
     1981 cccaacgatc aaggcgagtt acatgatccc ccatgttgtg caaaaaagcg gttagctcct
     2041 tcggtcctcc gatcgttgtc agaagtaagt tggccgcagt gttatcactc atggttatgg
     2101 cagcactgca taattctctt actgtcatgc catccgtaag atgcttttct gtgactggtg
     2161 agtactcaac caagtcattc tgagaatagt gtatgcggcg accgagttgc tcttgcccgg
     2221 cgtcaatacg ggataatacc gcgccacata gcagaacttt aaaagtgctc atcattggaa
     2281 aacgttcttc ggggcgaaaa ctctcaagga tcttaccgct gttgagatcc agttcgatgt
     2341 aacccactcg tgcacccaac tgatcttcag catcttttac tttcaccagc gtttctgggt
     2401 gagcaaaaac aggaaggcaa aatgccgcaa aaaagggaat aagggcgaca cggaaatgtt
     2461 gaatactcat actcttcctt tttcaatatt attgaagcat ttatcagggt tattgtctca
     2521 tgagcggata catatttgaa tgtatttaga aaaataaaca aataggggtt ccgcgcacat
     2581 ttccccgaaa agtgccacct gatgcggtgt gaaataccgc acagatgcgt aaggagaaaa
     2641 taccgcatca ggaaattgta agcgttaata ttttgttaaa attcgcgtta aatttttgtt
     2701 aaatcagctc attttttaac caataggccg aaatcggcaa aatcccttat aaatcaaaag
     2761 aatagaccga gatagggttg agtgttgttc cagtttggaa caagagtcca ctattaaaga
     2821 acgtggactc caacgtcaaa gggcgaaaaa ccgtctatca gggcgctggc ccactacgtg
     2881 aaccatcacc ctnnnnnnnn nnnnnnnnnn nnnnnnnnnn nnnnnnnnnn nnnnnnnnnn
     2941 nnnnnnnnnn nnnnnnnnnn nnnnnnnnnn nnnnnnnnnn nnngnnnnnn nnnnnnnnnn
     3001 nnnnnnnnnn nnnnnnnnnn nnnnnnnnnn nnnnnnnnnn nnnnnnnnnn nnnnnnnnnn
     3061 nnnnnnnnnn nnnnnnnnnn nnnnnnnnnn nnnnnnnnnn nnnnnnnncc attcgccatt
     3121 caggctgcgc aactgttggg aagggcgatc ggtgcgggcc tcttcgctat tacgccagct
     3181 ggcgaaaggg ggatgtgctg caaggcgatt aagttgggta acgccagggt tttcccagtc
     3241 acgacgttgt aaaacgacgg ccagtgaatt gtaatacgac tcactatagg gcgaattggg
     3301 cccgacgtcg catgctcccg gccgccatgg cggccgcggg aattcgatgg gcgatgagtg
     3361 gt
//
