>Addgene plasmid #68184 | pLexA::SRDX (GB0732) | depositor full sequence | sequence record 138029 | Full plasmid sequence
CTCGAATGAAAGCGTTAACGGCCAGGCAACAAGAGGTGTTTGATCTCATCCGTGATCACATCAGCCAGAC
AGGTATGCCGCCGACGCGTGCGGAAATCGCGCAGCGTTTGGGGTTCCGTTCCCCAAACGCGGCTGAAGAA
CATCTGAAGGCGCTGGCACGCAAAGGCGTTATTGAAATTGTTTCCGGCGCATCACGCGGGATTCGTCTGT
TGCAGGAAGAGGAAGAAGGGTTGCCGCTGGTAGGTCGTGTGGCTGCCGGTGAACCGGAGCCACTTGATCT
TGATCTTGAACTTAGACTTGGTTTTGCTTAGGCTTCGAGACCACTCATCGCCCAATCACTAGTGAATTCG
CGGCCGCCTGCAGGTCGACCATATGGGAGAGCTCCCAACGCGTTGGATGCATAGCTTGAGTATTCTATAG
TGTCACCTAAATAGCTTGGCGTAATCATGGTCATAGCTGTTTCCTGTGTGAAATTGTTATCCGCTCACAA
TTCCACACAACATACGAGCCGGAAGCATAAAGTGTAAAGCCTGGGGTGCCTAATGAGTGAGCTAACTCAC
ATTAATTGCGTTGCGCTCACTGCCCGCTTTCCAGTCGGGAAACCTGTCGTGCCAGCTGCATTAATGAATC
GGCCAACGCGCGGGGAGAGGCGGTTTGCGTATTGGGCGCTCTTCCGCTTCCTCGCTCACTGACTCGCTGC
GCTCGGTCGTTCGGCTGCGGCGAGCGGTATCAGCTCACTCAAAGGCGGTAATACGGTTATCCACAGAATC
AGGGGATAACGCAGGAAAGAACATGTGAGCAAAAGGCCAGCAAAAGGCCAGGAACCGTAAAAAGGCCGCG
TTGCTGGCGTTTTTCCATAGGCTCCGCCCCCCTGACGAGCATCACAAAAATCGACGCTCAAGTCAGAGGT
GGCGAAACCCGACAGGACTATAAAGATACCAGGCGTTTCCCCCTGGAAGCTCCCTCGTGCGCTCTCCTGT
TCCGACCCTGCCGCTTACCGGATACCTGTCCGCCTTTCTCCCTTCGGGAAGCGTGGCGCTTTCTCATAGC
TCACGCTGTAGGTATCTCAGTTCGGTGTAGGTCGTTCGCTCCAAGCTGGGCTGTGTGCACGAACCCCCCG
TTCAGCCCGACCGCTGCGCCTTATCCGGTAACTATCGTCTTGAGTCCAACCCGGTAAGACACGACTTATC
GCCACTGGCAGCAGCCACTGGTAACAGGATTAGCAGAGCGAGGTATGTAGGCGGTGCTACAGAGTTCTTG
AAGTGGTGGCCTAACTACGGCTACACTAGAAGAACAGTATTTGGTATCTGCGCTCTGCTGAAGCCAGTTA
CCTTCGGAAAAAGAGTTGGTAGCTCTTGATCCGGCAAACAAACCACCGCTGGTAGCGGTGGTTTTTTTGT
TTGCAAGCAGCAGATTACGCGCAGAAAAAAAGGATCTCAAGAAGATCCTTTGATCTTTTCTACGGGGTCT
GACGCTCAGTGGAACGAAAACTCACGTTAAGGGATTTTGGTCATGAGATTATCAAAAAGGATCTTCACCT
AGATCCTTTTAAATTAAAAATGAAGTTTTAAATCAATCTAAAGTATATATGAGTAAACTTGGTCTGACAG
TTACCAATGCTTAATCAGTGAGGCACCTATCTCAGCGATCTGTCTATTTCGTTCATCCATAGTTGCCTGA
CTCCCCGTCGTGTAGATAACTACGATACGGGAGGGCTTACCATCTGGCCCCAGTGCTGCAATGATACCGC
GAGGCCCACGCTCACCGGCTCCAGATTTATCAGCAATAAACCAGCCAGCCGGAAGGGCCGAGCGCAGAAG
TGGTCCTGCAACTTTATCCGCCTCCATCCAGTCTATTAATTGTTGCCGGGAAGCTAGAGTAAGTAGTTCG
CCAGTTAATAGTTTGCGCAACGTTGTTGCCATTGCTACAGGCATCGTGGTGTCACGCTCGTCGTTTGGTA
TGGCTTCATTCAGCTCCGGTTCCCAACGATCAAGGCGAGTTACATGATCCCCCATGTTGTGCAAAAAAGC
GGTTAGCTCCTTCGGTCCTCCGATCGTTGTCAGAAGTAAGTTGGCCGCAGTGTTATCACTCATGGTTATG
GCAGCACTGCATAATTCTCTTACTGTCATGCCATCCGTAAGATGCTTTTCTGTGACTGGTGAGTACTCAA
CCAAGTCATTCTGAGAATAGTGTATGCGGCGACCGAGTTGCTCTTGCCCGGCGTCAATACGGGATAATAC
CGCGCCACATAGCAGAACTTTAAAAGTGCTCATCATTGGAAAACGTTCTTCGGGGCGAAAACTCTCAAGG
ATCTTACCGCTGTTGAGATCCAGTTCGATGTAACCCACTCGTGCACCCAACTGATCTTCAGCATCTTTTA
CTTTCACCAGCGTTTCTGGGTGAGCAAAAACAGGAAGGCAAAATGCCGCAAAAAAGGGAATAAGGGCGAC
ACGGAAATGTTGAATACTCATACTCTTCCTTTTTCAATATTATTGAAGCATTTATCAGGGTTATTGTCTC
ATGAGCGGATACATATTTGAATGTATTTAGAAAAATAAACAAATAGGGGTTCCGCGCACATTTCCCCGAA
AAGTGCCACCTGATGCGGTGTGAAATACCGCACAGATGCGTAAGGAGAAAATACCGCATCAGGAAATTGT
AAGCGTTAATATTTTGTTAAAATTCGCGTTAAATTTTTGTTAAATCAGCTCATTTTTTAACCAATAGGCC
GAAATCGGCAAAATCCCTTATAAATCAAAAGAATAGACCGAGATAGGGTTGAGTGTTGTTCCAGTTTGGA
ACAAGAGTCCACTATTAAAGAACGTGGACTCCAACGTCAAAGGGCGAAAAACCGTCTATCAGGGCGCTGG
CCCACTACGTGAACCATCACCCT
[91 nt withheld, positions 2894-2984]
G
[124 nt withheld, positions 2986-3109]
CCATTCGCCATTCAGGCTGCGCAACTGTTGGGAAGGGCGATCGGTGCGGGCCTCTTCGCTATTACGCCAG
CTGGCGAAAGGGGGATGTGCTGCAAGGCGATTAAGTTGGGTAACGCCAGGGTTTTCCCAGTCACGACGTT
GTAAAACGACGGCCAGTGAATTGTAATACGACTCACTATAGGGCGAATTGGGCCCGACGTCGCATGCTCC
CGGCCGCCATGGCGGCCGCGGGAATTCGATTGGGCGATGAGTGGT
Features (pLannotate 1.2.2; 14 found; start..end, strand, type, name):
      6..257     +  CDS            LexA BD: DNA-binding domain of E. coli LexA; lexA (truncated); binds the 16-bp palindromic sequence 5'-CTGTATATATATACAG-3'
    340..402     -  CDS            VESPI_VESMG (fragment): Experimental evidence at protein level: Swiss-Prot protein existence level 1. Shows contractile activity on isolated ileum smooth muscle. From Vespa magnifica (Hornet).
    414..432     -  promoter       SP6 promoter: promoter for bacteriophage SP6 RNA polymerase
    474..490     -  protein_bind   lac operator: The lac repressor binds to the lac operator to inhibit transcription in E. coli. This inhibition can be relieved by adding lactose or isopropyl-β-D-thiogalactopyranoside (IPTG). lac repressor encoded by lacI
    498..528     -  promoter       lac promoter: promoter for the E. coli lac operon
    543..564     -  protein_bind   CAP binding site: CAP binding activates transcription in the presence of cAMP. E. coli catabolite activator protein
    577..669     -  CDS            lacI (fragment): lac repressor; lacI; The lac repressor binds to the lac operator to inhibit transcription in E. coli. This inhibition can be relieved by adding lactose or isopropyl-β-D-thiogalactopyranoside (IPTG).
    852..1440    -  rep_origin     ori: high-copy-number ColE1/pMB1/pBR322/pUC origin of replication
   1611..2471    -  CDS            AmpR: β-lactamase; bla; confers resistance to ampicillin, carbenicillin, and related antibiotics
   2472..2576    -  promoter       AmpR promoter: bla
   2603..2653    +  misc_feature   bom (fragment): basis of mobility region from pBR322
   2654..3109    -  rep_origin     f1 ori (sequence partly withheld): f1 bacteriophage origin of replication; arrow indicates direction of (+) strand synthesis
   3113..3270    -  CDS            lacZα (fragment): LacZα fragment of β-galactosidase; lacZ fragment
   3273..3291    +  promoter       T7 promoter: promoter for bacteriophage T7 RNA polymerase
