[The description below was written by a language model from this plasmid's Addgene catalogue record, the feature table of its GenBank file and pLannotate feature annotations shown in this document.]
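Description:
pLexA::SRDX (GB0732) is a level 0 part plasmid for the GoldenBraid 2.0 modular DNA assembly system, which was developed for plant synthetic biology. The backbone is pUPD, the GoldenBraid universal part domestication vector, derived from pGEM-T Easy. It is a small (about 3.4 kb) high-copy E. coli plasmid with a ColE1/pUC-type origin and a beta-lactamase gene conferring ampicillin resistance. It retains the f1 phage origin, remnants of the lacZα/lac promoter region, and flanking T7 and SP6 promoters that mainly serve as sequencing primer sites on either side of the insert.

The payload is a 303 bp synthetic coding part in which the DNA-binding domain of E. coli LexA (a truncated lexA that recognises the palindromic LexA operator) is fused to SRDX, a short EAR-type transcriptional repression motif widely used in plants. Only the LexA domain is annotated in the feature tables. The SRDX segment is not called as a separate feature, and a small hornet-peptide match in the automated annotation is most likely a spurious hit. Internal BsaI and BsmBI sites were removed so that the part is compatible with type IIS assembly. It was inserted into pUPD through BsmBI sites that were destroyed in the process, and it can be released with BsaI for ordered assembly.

The plasmid contains no plant promoter or terminator, so it is not an expression construct in itself. It is a building block to be combined with other GoldenBraid parts into transcriptional units, yielding a synthetic repressor that targets promoters carrying LexA operator sites, for example in engineered gene circuits.
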