Addgene plasmid #68184: pLexA::SRDX (GB0732)
Purpose: Provides the LexA Binding Domain fused to SRDX Transcriptional Repressor as a level 0 GoldenBraid part
Depositing lab: Diego Orzaez. Depositing organization: Agencia Estatal Consejo Superior de Investigaciones Científicas, M.P. Publication: GoldenBraid 2.0: a comprehensive DNA assembly framework for plant synthetic biology. Sarrion-Perdigones A, Vazquez-Vilar M, Palaci J, Castelijns B, Forment J, Ziarsolo P, Blanca J, Granell A, Orzaez D. Plant Physiol. 2013 Jul;162(3):1618-31. 10.1104/pp.113.217661 PubMed 23669743.
Backbone
  Vector backbone: pUPD
  Backbone manufacturer: self-made; derived from pGEMT-Easy manufactured by Promega
  Vector type: Synthetic Biology
Growth in bacteria
  Bacterial resistance: Ampicillin, 100 μg/mL
  Growth temperature: 37°C
  Growth strain: DH5alpha
  Copy number: High Copy
Gene/Insert
  Gene/Insert name: LexA Binding Domain fused to SRDX Transcriptional Repressor
  Species: Synthetic
  Insert size (bp): 303
  Mutation: BsaI and BsmBI sites removed
  Cloning method: Restriction Enzyme; 5′ cloning site BsmBI (destroyed during cloning); 3′ cloning site BsmBI (destroyed during cloning)
  Sequencing primers: 5′ T7; 3′ SP6
Terms and licenses: Academic/Nonprofit Terms; Industry Terms: Not Available to Industry
Depositor comments: insert can be released with BsaI
How to cite: pLexA::SRDX (GB0732) was a gift from Diego Orzaez (Addgene plasmid # 68184 ; http://n2t.net/addgene:68184 ; RRID:Addgene_68184)
