>Addgene plasmid #68184 | pLexA::SRDX (GB0732) | addgene partial sequence | sequence record 128267 | SP6 5'-ATTTAGGTGACACTATAG-3'
ATCACGCGTTGGGAGCTCTCCCATATGGTCGACCTGCAGGCGGCCGCGAATTCACTAGTGATTGGGCGAT
GAGTGGTCTCGAAGCCTAAGCAAAACCAAGTCTAAGTTCAAGATCAAGATCAAGTGGCTCCAGGGTNGGT
TTTTCTTTTCNCNNCTNANACNGGCAACNNNTNATTGNCNTTCNNCGCCTGGCCCTGAGAGAGTTGCAGC
AAGCNGTCCACNCTGGTTTGCCCCATGCAGGCGAAAATCCTGTTTGATGGTGGTTAACGGCGGGATATAA
CATGAGCTGTCTTCGGTATCGTCGTATCCCACTACCGAGATATCCGCACCAACGCGCANCCCGGACTCGG
TAATGGCGCGCATTGCGCCCAGCGCCATCTGATCGTTGGCAACCAGCATAGCAGTGGGAACGATGCCCTC
ATTCAGCATTTGCATGGTTTGTTGAAAACCGGACATGGCACTCCAGTCGCCTTCCCGTTCCGCTATCGGC
TGAATTTGATTGCGAGTGAGATATTTATGCCAGCCAGCCAGACGCAGACGCGCCGAGACAGAACTTAATG
GGCCCGCTAACAGCGCGATTTGCTGGTGACCCAATGCGACCAGATGCTCCACGCCCAGTCGCGTACCGTC
TTCATGGGAGAAAATAATACTGTTGATGGGTGTCTGGTCAGAGACATCAAGAAATAACGCCGGAACATTA
GTGCAGGCAGCTTCCACAGCAATGGCATCCTGGTCATCCAGCGGATAGTTAATGATCAGCCCACTGACGC
GTTGCGCGAGAAGATTGTGCACCGCCGCTTTACAGGCTTCGACGCCGCTTCGTTCTACCATCGACACCAC
CACGCTGGCACCCAGTTGATCGGCGCGAGATTTAATCGCCGCGACAATTTGCGACGGCGCGTGCAGGGCC
AGACTGGAGGTGGCAACGCCAATCAGCAACGACTGTTTGCCCGCCAGTTGTTGTGCCACGCGGTNG
