>Addgene plasmid #68184 | pLexA::SRDX (GB0732) | addgene partial sequence | sequence record 128268 | T7 5'-TAATACGACTCACTATAGGG-3'
TCCGGCCGCCATGGCGGCCGCGGGAATTCGATTGGGCGATGAGTGGTCTCGAATGGTGAAACCANCTANC
GTTATACNATGATCGCGTANTATGCCGGCTGGTCGTCTTATCNCGACCGATTTCCCGCGTTGGTGAACAA
GGCCAGCCACGTTTCTGCGAAAACGCGGGAAAAANTGNAAGCGGCAATGGAGGAGCTGAATTACATTCCC
NACCGCGTGGCACAACAACTGGCGGGCAAACAGTCGTTGCTGATTGGCGTTGCCACCTCCAGTCTGGCCC
TGCACGCGCCGTCGCAAATTGTCGCGGCCATTAAATCTCGCGCCGATCAACTGGGTGCCAGCGTGGTGGT
GTCGATGGTAGAACGAAGCGGCGTCGAAGCCTGTAAAGCGGCGGTGCACAATCTTCTCGCGCAACGCGTC
AGTGGGCTGATCATTAACTATCCGCTGGATGACCAGGATGCCATTGCTGTGGAAGCTGCCTGCACTAATG
TTCCGGCGTTATTTCTTGATGTCTCTGACCAGACACCCATCAACAGTATTATTTTCTCCCATGAAGACGG
TACGCGACTGGGCGTGGAGCATCTGGTCGCATTGGGTCACCAGCAAATCGCGCTGTTAGCGGGCCCATTA
AGTTCTGTCTCGGCGCGTCTGCGTCTGGCTGGCTGGCATAAATATCTCACTCGCAATCAAATTCAGCCGA
TAGCGGAACGGGAAGGCGACTGGAGTGCCATGTCCGGTTTTCAACAAACCATGCAAATGCTGAATGAGGG
CATCGTTCCCACTGCTATGCTGGTTGCCAACGATCAGATGGCGCTGGGCGCAATGCGCGCCATTACCGAG
TCCGGGCTGCGCGTT
