>Addgene plasmid #68184 | pLexA::SRDX (GB0732) | addgene partial sequence | sequence record 138030 | T7 5'-TAATACGACTCACTATAGGG-3'
CGGCCGCGGGAATTCGATTGGGCGATGAGTGGTCTCGAATGAAAGCGTTAACGGCCAGGCAACAAGAGGT
GTTTGATCTCATCCGTGATCACATCAGCCAGACAGGTATGCCGCCGACGCGTGCGGAAATCGCGCAGCGT
TTGGGGTTCCGTTCCCCAAACGCGGCTGAAGAACATCTGAAGGCGCTGGCACGCAAAGGCGTTATTGAAA
TTGTTTCCGGCGCATCACGCGGGATTCGTCTGTTGCAGGAAGAGGAAGAAGGGTTGCCGCTGGTAGGTCG
TGTGGCTGCCGGTGAACCGGAGCCACTTGATCTTGATCTTGAACTTAGACTTGGTTTTGCTTAGGCTTCG
AGACCACTCATCGCCCAATC
