>Addgene plasmid #68184 | pLexA::SRDX (GB0732) | addgene partial sequence | sequence record 138032 | SP6 5'-ATTTAGGTGACACTATAG-3'
TTGGGAGCTCTCCCATATGGTCGACCTGCAGGCGGCCGCGAATTCACTAGTGATTGGGCGATGAGTGGTC
TCGAAGCCTAAGCAAAACCAAGTCTAAGTTCAAGATCAAGATCAAGTGGCTCCGGTTCACCGGCAGCCAC
ACGACCTACCAGCGGCAACCCTTCTTCCTCTTCCTGCAACAGACGAATCCCGCGTGATGCGCCGGAAACA
ATTTCAATAACGCCTTTGCGTGCCAGCGCCTTCAGATGTTCTTCAGCCGCGTTTGGGGAACGGAACCCCA
AACGCTGCGCGATTTCCGCACGCGTCGGCGGCATACCTGTCTGGCTGATGTGATCACGGATGAGATCAAA
CACCTCTTGTTGCCTGGCCGTTAACGCTTTCATTCGAGACCACTCATCGCCCAATCGAATTCCCGCGGCC
GCCATGGCGGCCGGGAGCATGCGACGTCGGGCCCAATTCGCCCTATAGTGAGTCGTATTACAATTCACTG
GCCGTCGTTTTACAACGTCGTGACTGGGAAAACCCTGGCGTTACCCAACTTAATCGCCTTGCAGCACATC
CCCCTTTCGCCAGCTGGCGTAATAGCGAAGAGGCCCGCACCGATCGCCCTTCCCAACAGTTGCGCAGCCT
GAATGGCGAATGG
[124 nt withheld, positions 644-767]
C
[91 nt withheld, positions 769-859]
AGGGTGATGGTTCACGTAGTGGGCCA
